>Addgene plasmid #226518 | pcDNA5/FRT/TO_Vim-SNAP-tag2 | addgene full sequence | sequence record 449276 | Addgene NGS Result
TCAGAATTGGCACCGGATTACCACGCAGAGCGGTTTTCACCGCCGCAGTTGCCGCTGGGTTGCCAGCCAG
CGCCGCCAGCTGGGAATAGGAGATCACCTCGCCGAATTTCACTACTTTCAGCAGTTTCCACAGTACCTGA
CGGGTAAAGGATTCCTGCTGAAATACCGGGTGATGCAGGGCCGGTACAGGGAACTCTTCAATCGCCTCTG
GCTGGTGAAAATATGCGTTCAGCCATGCGGTAGCCTGCATCAGCGGCTCCGGGCCCGGAGGACCCTGCTC
GCCCTGACCATTGCCCACGAAATAGATGCGGTGCAGGCCCTGCTCGCAACCGCTCAGCAGCAGTTTACCC
AGCGGGCTGTCATAGGTAGTGCGTTTCATTTCGCAGTCTTTATCGGTGGCGACCGGTGGATCCCCTTCAA
GGTCATCGTGATGCTGAGAAGTTTCGTTGATAACCTGTCCATCTCTAGTTTCAACCGTCTTAATCAGAAG
TGTCCTTTTTGAGTGGGTATCAACCAGAGGGAGTGAATCCAGATTAGTTTCCCTCAGGTTCAGGGAGGAA
AAGTTTGGAAGAGGCAGAGAAATCCTGCTCTCCTCGCCTTCCAGCAGCTTCCTGTAGGTGGCAATCTCAA
TGTCAAGGGCCATCTTAACATTGAGCAGGTCTTGGTATTCACGAAGGTGACGAGCCATTTCCTCCTTCAT
ATTCTGAATCTCATCCTGCAGGCGGCCAATAGTGTCTTGGTAGTTAGCAGCTTCAACGGCAAAGTTCTCT
TCCATTTCACGCATCTGGCGTTCCAGGGACTCATTGGTTCCTTTAAGGGCATCCACTTCACAGGTGAGGG
ACTGCACCTGTCTCCGGTACTCAGTGGACTCCTGCTTTGCCTGGCGCAGGGCGTCATTGTTCCGGTTGGC
AGCCTCAGAGAGGTCAGCAAACTTGGATTTGTACCATTCTTCTGCCTCCTGCAGGTTCTTGGCAGCCACA
CTTTCATATTGCTGACGTACGTCACGCAGGGCAGCCGTGAGGTCAGGCTTGGAAACATCCACATCGATTT
GGACATGCTGTTCCTGAATCTGAGCCTGCAGCTCCTGGATTTCCTCTTCGTGGAGTTTCTTCAAAAAGGC
AATCTCTTCTTGCAAAGATTCCACTTTGCGTTCAAGGTCAAGACGTGCCAGAGACGCATTGTCAACATCC
TGTCTGAAAGATTGCAGGGTGTTTTCGGCTTCCTCTCTCTGAAGCATCTCCTCCTGCAATTTCTCCCGGA
GGCGCATGATGTCCTCGGCCAGGTTGTCGCGCTCCACCTCGACGCGGGCTTTGTCGTTGGTTAGCTGGTC
CACCTGCCGGCGCAGCTCCCGCATCTCCTCCTCGTAGAGGTCCCCCAGGCGCGACTTGCCTTGGCCCTTG
AGCTGCTCGAGCTCGGCCAGCAGGATCTTATTCTGCTGCTCCAGGAAGCGCACCTTGTCGATGTAGTTGG
CGAAGCGGTCATTCAGCTCCTGCAGCTCCACCTTCTCGTTGGTGCGGGTGTTCTTGAACTCGGTGTTGAT
GGCGTCGGCCAGCGAGAAGTCCACCGAGTCCTGCAGGAGCCGCACCCCGGGCACGCTGCTCCGCAGGCGC
ACGGCAGAGGAGCGCGTGGCATACACGCCGCCCGGGGACGAGGCGTAGAGGCTGCGGCTGGTGCTGGGGC
GCAGCGCGCTGCCCAGGCTGTAGGTGCGGGTGGACGTAGTCACGTAGCTCCGGCTGGAGCTCGGCCGGCT
CGCGGTGCCCGGGCCGCCGAACATCCTGCGGTAGGAGGACGAGGACACGGACCTGGTGGACATGGTTGCT
GGATATCTGCAGAATTCCACCACACTGGACTAGTGGATCCGAGCTCGGTACCAAGCTTAAGTTTAAACGC
TAGAGTCCGGAGGCTGGATCGGTCCCGGTGTCTTCTATGGAGGTCAAAACAGCGTGGATGGCGTCTCCAG
GCGATCTGACGGTTCACTAAACGAGCTCGTCGACGATCTCTATCACTGATAGGGAGATCTCTATCACTGA
TAGGGAGAGCTCTGCTTATATAGACCTCCCACCGTACACGCCTACCGCCCATTTGCGTCAATGGGGCGGA
GTTGTTACGACATTTTGGAAAGTCCCGTTGATTTTGGTGCCAAAACAAACTCCCATTGACGTCAATGGGG
TGGAGACTTGGAAATCCCCGTGAGTCAAACCGCTATCCACGCCCATTGATGTACTGCCAAAACCGCATCA
CCATGGTAATAGCGATGACTAATACGTAGATGTACTGCCAAGTAGGAAAGTCCCATAAGGTCATGTACTG
GGCATAATGCCAGGCGGGCCATTTACCGTCATTGACGTCAATAGGGGGCGTACTTGGCATATGATACACT
TGATGTACTGCCAAGTGGGCAGTTTACCGTAAATACTCCACCCATTGACGTCAATGGAAAGTCCCTATTG
GCGTTACTATGGGAACATACGTCATTATTGACGTCAATGGGCGGGGGTCGTTGGGCGGTCAGCCAGGCGG
GCCATTTACCGTAAGTTATGTAACGCGGAACTCCATATATGGGCTATGAACTAATGACCCCGTAATTGAT
TACTATTAATAACTAGTCAATAATCAATGTCAACGCGTATATCTGGCCCGTACATCGCGAAGCAGCGCAA
AACGCCTAACCCTAAGCAGATTCTTCATGCAATTGTCGGTCAAGCCTTGCCTTGTTGTAGCTTAAATTTT
GCTCGCGCACTACTCAGCGACCTCCAACACACAAGCAGGGAGCAGATACTGGCTTAACTATGCGGCATCA
GAGCAGATTGTACTGAGAGTGCACCATAGGGGATCGGGAGATCTCCCGATCCGTCGACGTCAGGTGGCAC
TTTTCGGGGAAATGTGCGCGGAACCCCTATTTGTTTATTTTTCTAAATACATTCAAATATGTATCCGCTC
ATGAGACAATAACCCTGATAAATGCTTCAATAATATTGAAAAAGGAAGAGTATGAGTATTCAACATTTCC
GTGTCGCCCTTATTCCCTTTTTTGCGGCATTTTGCCTTCCTGTTTTTGCTCACCCAGAAACGCTGGTGAA
AGTAAAAGATGCTGAAGATCAGTTGGGTGCACGAGTGGGTTACATCGAACTGGATCTCAACAGCGGTAAG
ATCCTTGAGAGTTTTCGCCCCGAAGAACGTTTTCCAATGATGAGCACTTTTAAAGTTCTGCTATGTGGCG
CGGTATTATCCCGTATTGGCGCCGGGCAAGAGCAACTCGGTCGCCGCATACACTATTCTCAGAATGACTT
GGTTGAGTACTCACCAGTCACAGAAAAGCATCTTACGGATGGCATGACAGTAAGAGAATTATGCAGTGCT
GCCATAACCATGAGTGATAACACTGCGGCCAACTTACTTCTGACAACGATCGGAGGACCGAAGGAGCTAA
CCGCTTTTTTGCACAACATGGGGGATCATGTAACTCGCCTTGATCGTTGGGAACCGGAGCTGAATGAAGC
CATACCAAACGACGAGCGTGACACCACGATGCCTGTAGCAATGGCAACAACGTTGCGCAAACTATTAACT
GGCGAACTACTTACTCTAGCTTCCCGGCAACAATTAATAGACTGGATGGAGGCGGATAAAGTTGCAGGAC
CACTTCTGCGCTCGGCCCTTCCGGCTGGCTGGTTTATTGCTGATAAATCTGGAGCCGGTGAGCGTGGGTC
TCGCGGTATCATTGCAGCACTGGGGCCAGATGGTAAGCCCTCCCGTATCGTAGTTATCTACACGACGGGG
AGTCAGGCAACTATGGATGAACGAAATAGACAGATCGCTGAGATAGGTGCCTCACTGATTAAGCATTGGT
AACTGTCAGACCAAGTTTACTCATATATACTTTAGATTGATTTAAAACTTCATTTTTAATTTAAAAGGAT
CTAGGTGAAGATCCTTTTTGATAATCTCATGACCAAAATCCCTTAACGTGAGTTTTCGTTCCACTGAGCG
TCAGACCCCGTAGAAAAGATCAAAGGATCTTCTTGAGATCCTTTTTTTCTGCGCGTAATCTGCTGCTTGC
AAACAAAAAAACCACCGCTACCAGCGGTGGTTTGTTTGCCGGATCAAGAGCTACCAACTCTTTTTCCGAA
GGTAACTGGCTTCAGCAGAGCGCAGATACCAAATACTGTTCTTCTAGTGTAGCCGTAGTTAGGCCACCAC
TTCAAGAACTCTGTAGCACCGCCTACATACCTCGCTCTGCTAATCCTGTTACCAGTGGCTGCTGCCAGTG
GCGATAAGTCGTGTCTTACCGGGTTGGACTCAAGACGATAGTTACCGGATAAGGCGCAGCGGTCGGGCTG
AACGGGGGGTTCGTGCACACAGCCCAGCTTGGAGCGAACGACCTACACCGAACTGAGATACCTACAGCGT
GAGCTATGAGAAAGCGCCACGCTTCCCGAAGGGAGAAAGGCGGACAGGTATCCGGTAAGCGGCAGGGTCG
GAACAGGAGAGCGCACGAGGGAGCTTCCAGGGGGAAACGCCTGGTATCTTTATAGTCCTGTCGGGTTTCG
CCACCTCTGACTTGAGCGTCGATTTTTGTGATGCTCGTCAGGGGGCGGAGCCTATGGAAAAACGCCAGCA
ACGCGGCCTTTTTACGGTTCCTGGCCTTTTGCTGGCCTTTTGCTCACATGTTCTTTCCTGCGTTATCCCC
TGATTCTGTGGATAACCGTATTACCGCCTTTGAGTGAGCTGATACCGCTCGCCGCAGCCGAACGACCGAG
CGCAGCGAGTCAGTGAGCGAGGAAGCGGAAGAGCGCCCAATACGCAAACCGCCTCTCCCCGCGCGTTGGC
CGATTCATTAATGCAGCTGGCACGACAGGTTTCCCGACTGGAAAGCGGGCAGTGAGCGCAACGCAATTAA
TGTGAGTTAGCTCACTCATTAGGCACCCCAGGCTTTACACTTTATGCTTCCGGCTCGTATGTTGTGTGGA
ATTGTGAGCGGATAACAATTTCACACAGGAAACAGCTATGACCATGATTACGCCAAGCTCTAGCTAGAGG
TCGACGGTATACAGACATGATAAGATACATTGATGAGTTTGGACAAACCACAACTAGAATGCAGTGAAAA
AAATGCTTTATTTGTGAAATTTGTGATGCTATTGCTTTATTTGTAACCATTATAAGCTGCAATAAACAAG
TTGGGGTGGGCGAAGAACTCCAGCATGAGATCCCCGCGCTGGAGGATCATCCAGCCGGCGTCCCGGAAAA
CGATTCCGAAGCCCAACCTTTCATAGAAGGCGGCGGTGGAATCGAAATCTCGTAGTACGTGCTATTCCTT
TGCCCTCGGACGAGTGCTGGGGCGTCGGTTTCCACTATCGGCGAGTACTTCTACACAGCCATCGGTCCAG
ACGGCCGCGCTTCTGCGGGCGATTTGTGTACGCCCGACAGTCCCGGCTCCGGATCGGACGATTGCGTCGC
ATCGACCCTGCGCCCAAGCTGCATCATCGAAATTGCCGTCAACCAAGCTCTGATAGAGTTGGTCAAGACC
AATGCGGAGCATATACGCCCGGAGCCGCGGCGATCCTGCAAGCTCCGGATGCCTCCGCTCGAAGTAGCGC
GTCTGCTGCTCCATACAAGCCAACCACGGCCTCCAGAAGAAGATGTTGGCGACCTCGTATTGGGAATCCC
CGAACATCGCCTCGCTCCAGTCAATGACCGCTGTTATGCGGCCATTGTCCGTCAGGACATTGTTGGAGCC
GAAATCCGCGTGCACGAGGTGCCGGACTTCGGGGCAGTCCTCGGCCCAAAGCATCAGCTCATCGAGAGCC
TGCGCGACGGACGCACTGACGGTGTCGTCCATCACAGTTTGCCAGTGATACACATGGGGATCAGCAATCG
CGCATATGAAATCACGCCATGTAGTGTATTGACCGATTCCTTGCGGTCCGAATGGGCCGAACCCGCTCGT
CTGGCTAAGATCGGCCGCAGCGATCGCATCCATGGCCTCCGCGACCGGCTGCAGAACAGCGGGCAGTTCG
GTTTCAGGCAGGTCTTGCAACGTGACACCCTGTGCACGGCGGGAGATGCAATAGGTCAGGCTCTCGCTGA
ATTCCCCAATGTCAAGCACTTCCGGAATCGGGAGCGCGGCCGATGCAAAGTGCCGATAAACATAACGATC
TTTGTAGAAACCATCGGCGCAGCTATTTACCCGCAGGACATATCCACGCCCTCCTACATCGAAGCTGAAA
GCACGAGATTCTTCGCCCTCCGAGAGCTGCATCAGGTCGGAGACGCTGTCGAACTTTTCGATCAGAAACT
TCTCGACAGACGTCGCGGTGAGTTCAGGCTTTTTGGCCAAGGAAGTTCCTATACTTTCTAGAGAATAGGA
ACTTCGGAATAGGAACTTCTAGGTACGTGAACCATCACCCT
[91 nt withheld, positions 6412-6502]
G
[124 nt withheld, positions 6504-6627]
GGGGATACCCCCTAGAGCCCCAGCTGGTTCTTTCCGCCTCAGAAGTCATAGAGCCCACCGCATCCCCAGC
ATGCCTGCTATTGTCTTCCCAATCCTCCCCCTTGCTGTCCTGCCCCACCCCACCCCCCAGAATAGAATGA
CACCTACTCAGACAATGCGATGCAATTTCCTCATTTTATTAGGAAAGGACAGTGGGAGTGGCACCTTCCA
GGGTCAAGGAAGGCACGGGGGAGGGGCAAACAACAGATGGCTGGCAACTAGAAGGCACAGTCGAGGCTGA
TCAGCGGGTTTAAACGGGCCCTCTAGACTCGAGCGGTTAGCCCAGGCCTGGTTTACCCAGACGGTGACCT
TCGTGCGCCAGCAGCCATTCTTTCACGTACAGAGGGCCTTCGTAGCCACCTACGTCGCCGTCGCCCTGAA
CCACACGGTGGCACGGGA
Features (pLannotate 1.2.2; 22 found; start..end, strand, type, name):
    416..1813    -  CDS            VIM: VIME_HUMAN - Experimental evidence at protein level: Swiss-Prot protein existence level 1. Involved with LARP6 in the stabilization of type I collagen mRNAs for CO1A1 and CO1A2. From Homo sapiens (Human).
   1955..1988    -  promoter       TRE3GV promoter (fragment): 3rd-generation Tet-responsive promoter that can be activated by binding of Tet-On® 3G, optimized for retroviral and lentiviral vectors
   1996..2015    -  promoter       PLtetO-1 promoter (fragment): modified phage lambda PL promoter with tet operator sites (Lutz and Bujard, 1997)
   2017..2036    -  promoter       PLtetO-1 promoter (fragment): modified phage lambda PL promoter with tet operator sites (Lutz and Bujard, 1997)
   2038..2241    -  promoter       CMV promoter: human cytomegalovirus (CMV) immediate early promoter
   2242..2621    -  enhancer       CMV enhancer: human cytomegalovirus immediate early enhancer
   2776..2828    +  misc_feature   bom (fragment): basis of mobility region from pBR322
   2887..2991    +  promoter       AmpR promoter: bla
   2992..3852    +  CDS            AmpR: β-lactamase; bla; confers resistance to ampicillin, carbenicillin, and related antibiotics
   4023..4610    +  rep_origin     ori: high-copy-number ColE1/pMB1/pBR322/pUC origin of replication
   4793..4885    +  CDS            lacI (fragment): lac repressor; lacI; The lac repressor binds to the lac operator to inhibit transcription in E. coli. This inhibition can be relieved by adding lactose or isopropyl-β-D-thiogalactopyranoside (IPTG).
   4898..4919    +  protein_bind   CAP binding site: CAP binding activates transcription in the presence of cAMP. E. coli catabolite activator protein
   4934..4964    +  promoter       lac promoter: promoter for the E. coli lac operon
   4972..4988    +  protein_bind   lac operator: The lac repressor binds to the lac operator to inhibit transcription in E. coli. This inhibition can be relieved by adding lactose or isopropyl-β-D-thiogalactopyranoside (IPTG). lac repressor encoded by lacI
   5061..5182    -  polyA_signal   SV40 poly(A) signal: SV40 polyadenylation signal
   5177..5302    -  CDS            ble (fragment): BLE_KLEPN - Experimental evidence at protein level: Swiss-Prot protein existence level 1. Binding protein with a strong affinity to the bleomycin family of antibiotics. Binds to CL990; an antimitotic-antibiotic compound. From Klebsiella pneumoniae.
   5312..6334    -  CDS            HygR: aminoglycoside phosphotransferase from E. coli; aph(4)-Ia; confers resistance to hygromycin
   6342..6389    -  protein_bind   FRT: FLP-mediated recombination occurs in the 8-bp core sequence TCTAGAAA (Turan and Bode, 2011). FLP recombinase from the Saccharomyces cerevisiae 2μ plasmid
   6394..6627    -  rep_origin     f1 ori (fragment) (sequence partly withheld): f1 bacteriophage origin of replication; arrow indicates direction of (+) strand synthesis
   6648..6669    -  promoter       SV40 promoter (fragment): SV40 enhancer and early promoter
   6690..6897    -  polyA_signal   bGH poly(A) signal: bovine growth hormone polyadenylation signal
   6947..394     -  CDS            MGMT (fragment) (across the origin): MGMT_HUMAN - Experimental evidence at protein level: Swiss-Prot protein existence level 1. Involved in the cellular defense against the biological effects of O6-methylguanine (O6-MeG) and O4-methylthymine (O4-MeT) in DNA. Repairs the methylated nucleobase in DNA by stoichiometrically transferring the methyl group to a cysteine residue in the enzyme. This is a suicide reaction: the enzyme is irreversibly inactivated. From Homo sapiens (Human).
