[The description below was written by a language model from this plasmid's Addgene catalogue record and pLannotate feature annotations shown in this document.]
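Description:
pcDNA5/FRT/TO_Vim-SNAP-tag2 is a 7,065-bp mammalian expression plasmid built on the pcDNA5/FRT/TO backbone, which is designed for tetracycline-regulated expression and for Flp-mediated integration into host cell lines carrying a genomic FRT site. In bacteria it is maintained at high copy through a ColE1/pUC-type origin and selected with ampicillin via the β-lactamase gene. For mammalian cells it carries a hygromycin resistance coding sequence placed directly next to a single FRT site. In this backbone design the hygromycin gene has no promoter of its own in the plasmid and becomes expressed only after correct Flp recombination into a prepared genomic locus, so hygromycin selection enriches for single-copy, site-specific integrants.

The payload is a fusion of human vimentin with SNAP-tag2 at its C-terminus. The annotation software recognises the tag as a fragment of human MGMT (O6-alkylguanine-DNA alkyltransferase), the DNA repair enzyme from which SNAP-tag self-labelling proteins were engineered; this feature spans the numbering origin of the circular sequence. Expression is driven by the CMV enhancer and promoter followed by tet operator sequences (annotated as short tetO-containing promoter fragments), so transcription is repressed in cells expressing the Tet repressor and induced by tetracycline or doxycycline, and it is otherwise constitutive. A bovine growth hormone polyadenylation signal terminates the transcript.

The associated publication describes SNAP-tag2 as a variant allowing faster and brighter protein labelling. Fusing it to vimentin targets the tag to the intermediate filament network, which suggests use in fluorescent-substrate labelling and imaging of the cytoskeleton, either by transient transfection or in stable inducible cell lines.
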