Addgene plasmid #226518: pcDNA5/FRT/TO_Vim-SNAP-tag2
Depositing lab: Kai Johnsson. Publication: SNAP-tag2 for faster and brighter protein labeling. Kühn S, Nasufovic V, Wilhelm J, Kompa J, de Lange EMF, Lin YH, Egoldt C, Fischer J, Lennoi A, Tarnawski M, Reinstein J, Vlijm R, Hiblot J, Johnsson K. Nat Chem Biol. 2025 Jul 3. doi: 10.1038/s41589-025-01942-z. PubMed 40610720.
Backbone
  Vector backbone: pcDNA5/FRT/TO
  Vector type: Mammalian Expression
  Selectable markers: Hygromycin
Growth in bacteria
  Bacterial resistance: Ampicillin, 100 μg/mL
  Growth temperature: 37°C
  Growth strain: DH5alpha
  Copy number: High Copy
Gene/Insert
  Gene/Insert name: Vimentin-SNAP-tag2
  Species: Synthetic
  Promoter: CMV
Terms and licenses: Academic/Nonprofit Terms; Industry Terms: Not Available to Industry
Depositor comments: Please visit https://doi.org/10.1101/2024.08.28.610127 for bioRxiv preprint.
How to cite: pcDNA5/FRT/TO_Vim-SNAP-tag2 was a gift from Kai Johnsson (Addgene plasmid # 226518 ; http://n2t.net/addgene:226518 ; RRID:Addgene_226518)
